Addgene plasmid #129922: pRDAX-479 C-Tag UnaG[2] L32 FRB mCherry
Purpose: PPI (BiFC/TriFC) assay vector
Depositing lab: Gary Lewin. Depositing organization: Max-Delbrueck-Centrum fuer Molekulare Medizin (MDC).
Backbone
  Vector backbone: custom built
  Vector type: Mammalian Expression
Growth in bacteria
  Bacterial resistance: Ampicillin, 100 μg/mL
  Growth temperature: 37°C
  Growth strain: DH5alpha
  Copy number: High Copy
Gene/Insert
  Gene/Insert name: FRB
  Species: M. musculus (mouse)
  Cloning method: Restriction Enzyme; 5′ cloning site unknown (unknown if destroyed); 3′ cloning site unknown (unknown if destroyed)
Terms and licenses: Academic/Nonprofit Terms; Industry Terms: Not Available to Industry
How to cite: pRDAX-479 C-Tag UnaG[2] L32 FRB mCherry was a gift from Gary Lewin (Addgene plasmid # 129922 ; http://n2t.net/addgene:129922 ; RRID:Addgene_129922)
