[The description below was written by a language model from this plasmid's Addgene catalogue record and pLannotate feature annotations shown in this document.]
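Description:
pRDAX-479 C-Tag UnaG[2] L32 FRB mCherry is a custom-built mammalian expression plasmid designed as an assay vector for detecting protein–protein interactions by bimolecular or trimolecular fluorescence complementation (BiFC/TriFC). It is maintained in E. coli through a high-copy ColE1/pUC-type origin and selected with ampicillin via the β-lactamase gene and its native promoter.

The expression unit is driven by the human CMV immediate-early enhancer and promoter, followed by a chimeric β-globin/immunoglobulin intron that aids transcript processing. The first open reading frame encodes FRB, the FKBP–rapamycin binding domain, followed downstream by a fragment of UnaG, the bilirubin-dependent green fluorescent protein from Japanese eel. This matches the "C-Tag UnaG[2]" name, and the roughly 100-nucleotide unannotated gap between the two presumably corresponds to the "L32" linker, though the record does not define that term. The catalogue lists the FRB insert as mouse, whereas the automated annotation matches it to the human FRAP domain. An EMCV IRES then permits cap-independent translation of full-length mCherry from the same transcript, giving a constitutive red signal that marks transfected cells and can serve to normalise the complementation signal. A second chimeric intron, a WPRE and the bGH polyadenylation signal complete the cassette. A T3 promoter, a β-globin coding fragment and a rabbit β-globin poly(A) signal lie further downstream, apparently as backbone remnants.

Because FRB dimerises with FKBP in the presence of rapamycin, this construct most plausibly acts as an inducible control partner for a complementary split-UnaG fusion, with green fluorescence reconstituted on interaction. The record does not name the partner plasmid.
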