Features (pLannotate 1.2.2; 17 found; start..end, strand, type, name):
    155..532     +  enhancer       CMV enhancer: human cytomegalovirus immediate early enhancer
    534..733     +  promoter       CMV promoter: human cytomegalovirus (CMV) immediate early promoter
    872..1004    +  intron         chimeric intron: chimera between introns from human β-globin and immunoglobulin heavy chain genes
   1034..1309    +  CDS            FRB: FKBP-rapamycin binding domain of human FRAP
   1406..1570    +  CDS            UnaG (fragment): UnaG is a basic (constitutively fluorescent) green fluorescent protein published in 2013, derived from Anguilla japonica. It has low acid sensitivity. It requires the cofactor bilirubin for fluorescence.
   1587..2173    +  misc_feature   IRES2: internal ribosome entry site (IRES) of the encephalomyocarditis virus (EMCV)
   2174..2881    +  CDS            mCherry: mCherry is a basic (constitutively fluorescent) red fluorescent protein published in 2004, derived from Discosoma sp.. It is reported to be a very rapidly-maturing monomer with low acid sensitivity.
   2930..3062    +  intron         chimeric intron: chimera between introns from human β-globin and immunoglobulin heavy chain genes
   3071..3659    +  misc_feature   WPRE: woodchuck hepatitis virus posttranscriptional regulatory element
   3663..3679    +  misc_feature   MCS (fragment): pUC18/19 multiple cloning site
   3692..3803    +  polyA_signal   bGH poly(A) signal: bovine growth hormone polyadenylation signal
   3899..3917    -  promoter       T3 promoter: promoter for bacteriophage T3 RNA polymerase
   3976..4050    +  CDS            HBB (fragment): HBB_PONPY - Experimental evidence at transcript level: Swiss-Prot protein existence level 2. Involved in oxygen transport from the lung to the various peripheral tissues. From Pongo pygmaeus (Bornean orangutan).
   4121..4176    +  polyA_signal   β-globin poly(A) signal: rabbit β-globin polyadenylation signal (Gil and Proudfoot, 1987)
   4555..5143    -  rep_origin     ori: high-copy-number ColE1/pMB1/pBR322/pUC origin of replication
   5314..6174    -  CDS            AmpR: β-lactamase; bla; confers resistance to ampicillin, carbenicillin, and related antibiotics
   6175..6279    -  promoter       AmpR promoter: bla
>Addgene plasmid #129922 | pRDAX-479 C-Tag UnaG[2] L32 FRB mCherry | depositor full sequence | sequence record 249300 | Full Sequence
GCCTGCCTCCAGGCCTCAATATTGGCCATTAGCCATATTATTCATTGGTTATATAGCATAAATCAATATT
GGCTATTGGCCATTGCATACGTTGTATCTATATCATAATATGTACATTTATATTGGCTCATGTCCAATAT
GACCGCCATGTTGGCATTGATTATTGACTAGTTATTAATAGTAATCAATTACGGGGTCATTAGTTCATAG
CCCATATATGGAGTTCCGCGTTACATAACTTACGGTAAATGGCCCGCCTGGCTGACCGCCCAACGACCCC
CGCCCATTGACGTCAATAATGACGTATGTTCCCATAGTAACGCCAATAGGGACTTTCCATTGACGTCAAT
GGGTGGAGTATTTACGGTAAACTGCCCACTTGGCAGTACATCAAGTGTATCATATGCCAAGTCCGCCCCC
TATTGACGTCAATGACGGTAAATGGCCCGCCTGGCATTATGCCCAGTACATGACCTTACGGGACTTTCCT
ACTTGGCAGTACATCTACGTATTAGTCATCGCTATTACCATGGTGATGCGGTTTTGGCAGTACACCAATG
GGCGTGGATAGCGGTTTGACTCACGGGGATTTCCAAGTCTCCACCCCATTGACGTCAATGGGAGTTTGTT
TTGGCACCAAAATCAACGGGACTTTCCAAAATGTCGTAATAACCCCGCCCCGTTGACGCAAATGGGCGGT
AGGCGTGTACGGTGGGAGGTCTATATAAGCAGAGCTCGTTTAGTGAACCGTCAGATCACTAGAAGCTTTA
TTGCGGTAGTTTATCACAGTTAAATTGCTAACGCAGTCAGTGCTTCTGACACAACAGTCTCGAACTTAAG
CTGCAGAAGTTGGTCGTGAGGCACTGGGCAGGTAAGTATCAAGGTTACAAGACAGGTTTAAGGAGACCAA
TAGAAACTGGGCTTGTCGAGACAGAGAAGACTCTTGCGTTTCTGATAGGCACCTATTGGTCTTACTGACA
TCCACTTTGCCTTTCTCTCCACAGGTGTCCACTCCCAGGCCACCATGGTGGCCATCCTCTGGCATGAGAT
GTGGCATGAAGGCCTGGAAGAGGCATCTCGTTTGTACTTTGGGGAAAGGAACGTGAAAGGCATGTTTGAG
GTGCTGGAGCCCTTGCATGCTATGATGGAACGGGGCCCCCAGACTCTGAAGGAAACATCCTTTAATCAGG
CCTATGGTCGAGATTTAATGGAGGCCCAAGAGTGGTGCAGGAAGTACATGAAATCAGGGAATGTCAAGGA
CCTCACCCAAGCCTGGGACCTCTATTATCATGTGTTCCGACGAATCTCAGACGTGGGTGGCGGAGGGAGC
GAAGGCGGCGGATCCGGAGGGCCTGGCTCTGGCGGAGAGGGGAGCGCTGGAGGCGGGTCAGCCGGTGGTG
GCAGTGGGGTGAAGTCTGTGGTGAATCTGGTAGGCGAGAAACTCGTGTACGTCCAGAAGTGGGATGGGAA
GGAAACCACGTATGTGCGAGAGATCAAGGACGGGAAGTTGGTTGTCACCCTGACCATGGGCGATGTGGTT
GCTGTGCGCTCATATCGGAGAGCCACTGAATAAGAATTCAGATCCGCCCCTCTCCCTCCCCCCCCCCTAA
CGTTACTGGCCGAAGCCGCTTGGAATAAGGCCGGTGTGCGTTTGTCTATATGTTATTTTCCACCATATTG
CCGTCTTTTGGCAATGTGAGGGCCCGGAAACCTGGCCCTGTCTTCTTGACGAGCATTCCTAGGGGTCTTT
CCCCTCTCGCCAAAGGAATGCAAGGTCTGTTGAATGTCGTGAAGGAAGCAGTTCCTCTGGTAGCTTCTTG
AAGACAAACAACGTCTGTAGCGACCCTTTGCAGGCAGCGGAACCCCCCACCTGGCGACAGGTGCCTCTGC
GGCCAAAAGCCACGTGTATAAGATACACCTGCAAAGGCGGCACAACCCCAGTGCCACGTTGTGAGTTGGA
TAGTTGTGGAAAGAGTCAAATGGCTCTCCTCAAGCGTATTCAACAAGGGGCTGAAGGATGCCCAGAAGGT
ACCCCATTGTATGGGATCTGATCTGGGGCCTCGGTACACATGCTTTACATGTGTTTAGTCGAGGTTAAAA
AAACGTCTAGGCCCCCCGAACCACGGGGACGTGGTTTTCCTTTGAAAAACACGATGATAATATGGCCACA
ACCATGGTGAGCAAGGGCGAGGAGGATAACATGGCCATCATCAAGGAGTTCATGCGCTTCAAGGTGCACA
TGGAGGGCTCCGTGAACGGCCACGAGTTCGAGATCGAGGGCGAGGGCGAGGGCCGCCCCTACGAGGGCAC
CCAGACCGCCAAGCTGAAGGTGACCAAGGGTGGCCCCCTGCCCTTCGCCTGGGACATCCTGTCCCCTCAG
TTCATGTACGGCTCCAAGGCCTACGTGAAGCACCCCGCCGACATCCCCGACTACTTGAAGCTGTCCTTCC
CCGAGGGCTTCAAGTGGGAGCGCGTGATGAACTTCGAGGACGGCGGCGTGGTGACCGTGACCCAGGACTC
CTCCCTGCAGGACGGCGAGTTCATCTACAAGGTGAAGCTGCGCGGCACCAACTTCCCCTCCGACGGCCCC
GTAATGCAGAAGAAGACCATGGGCTGGGAGGCCTCCTCCGAGCGGATGTACCCCGAGGACGGCGCCCTGA
AGGGCGAGATCAAGCAGAGGCTGAAGCTGAAGGACGGCGGCCACTACGACGCTGAGGTCAAGACCACCTA
CAAGGCCAAGAAGCCCGTGCAGCTGCCCGGCGCCTACAACGTCAACATCAAGTTGGACATCACCTCCCAC
AACGAGGACTACACCATCGTGGAACAGTACGAACGCGCCGAGGGCCGCCACTCCACCGGCGGCATGGACG
AGCTGTACAAGTAAACCGGTGCTCGAGGTACCGATGAATAGCTAAGGTCGAGGCCGCAGGTAAGTATCAA
GGTTACAAGACAGGTTTAAGGAGACCAATAGAAACTGGGCTTGTCGAGACAGAGAAGACTCTTGCGTTTC
TGATAGGCACCTATTGGTCTTACTGACATCCACTTTGCCTTTCTCTCCACAGGTGTCGACAATCAACCTC
TGGATTACAAAATTTGTGAAAGATTGACTGGTATTCTTAACTATGTTGCTCCTTTTACGCTATGTGGATA
CGCTGCTTTAATGCCTTTGTATCATGCTATTGCTTCCCGTATGGCTTTCATTTTCTCCTCCTTGTATAAA
TCCTGGTTGCTGTCTCTTTATGAGGAGTTGTGGCCCGTTGTCAGGCAACGTGGCGTGGTGTGCACTGTGT
TTGCTGACGCAACCCCCACTGGTTGGGGCATTGCCACCACCTGTCAGCTCCTTTCCGGGACTTTCGCTTT
CCCCCTCCCTATTGCCACGGCGGAACTCATCGCCGCCTGCCTTGCCCGCTGCTGGACAGGGGCTCGGCTG
TTGGGCACTGACAATTCCGTGGTGTTGTCGGGGAAGCTGACGTCCTTTCCATGGCTGCTCGCCTGTGTTG
CCACCTGGATTCTGCGCGGGACGTCCTTCTGCTACGTCCCTTCGGCCCTCAATCCAGCGGACCTTCCTTC
CCGCGGCCTGCTGCCGGCTCTGCGGCCTCTTCCGCGTCTTCGCCTTCGCCCTCAGACGAGTCGGATCTCC
CTTTGGGCCGCCTCCCCGCCTGGAATTCGAGCTCGGTACGATCAGCCTCGACTGTGCCTTCTAGTTGCCA
GCCATCTGTTGTTTGCCCCTCCCCCGTGCCTTCCTTGACCCTGGAAGGTGCCACTCCCACTGTCCTTTCC
TAATAAAATGAGGAAATTGCATCGCATTGTCTGAGTAGGTGTCATTCTATTCTGGGGGGTGGGGTGGGGC
AGGACAGCAAGGGGGAGGATTGGGAAGACAATAGCCCAGCTTTTGTTCCCTTTAGTGAGGGTTAATTGCG
CGCTTGGCGTAATCATGGTCATAGCTGTTTCCTGTGTGAAATTGTTATCCGCTAATTCACTCCTCAGGTG
CAGGCTGCCTATCAGAAGGTGGTGGCTGGTGTGGCCAATGCCCTGGCTCACAAATACCACTGAGATCTTT
TTCCCTCTGCCAAAAATTATGGGGACATCATGAAGCCCCTTGAGCATCTGACTTCTGGCTAATAAAGGAA
ATTTATTTTCATTGCAATAGTGTGTTGGAATTTTTTGTGTCTCTCACTCGGAAGGACATATGGGAGGGCA
AATCATTTAAAACATCAGAATGAGTATTTGGTTTAGAGTTTGGCAACATATGCCCATATGCTGGCTGCCA
TGAACAAAGGTTGGCTATAAAGAGGTCATCAGTATATGAAACAGCCCCCTGCTGTCCATTCCTTATTCCA
TAGAAAAGCCTTGACTTGAGGTTAGATTTTTTTTATATTTTGTTTTGTGTTATTTTTTTCTTTAACATCC
CTAAAATTTTCCTTACATGTTTTACTAGCCAGATTTTTCCTCCTCTCCTGACTACTCCCAGTCATAGCTG
TCCCTCTTCTCTTATGGAGATCGGCCGGCCGCCGGCGTCGACGCGCGCGGCCGCGGCGCGCCGTTGCTGG
CGTTTTTCCATAGGCTCCGCCCCCCTGACGAGCATCACAAAAATCGACGCTCAAGTCAGAGGTGGCGAAA
CCCGACAGGACTATAAAGATACCAGGCGTTTCCCCCTGGAAGCTCCCTCGTGCGCTCTCCTGTTCCGACC
CTGCCGCTTACCGGATACCTGTCCGCCTTTCTCCCTTCGGGAAGCGTGGCGCTTTCTCATAGCTCACGCT
GTAGGTATCTCAGTTCGGTGTAGGTCGTTCGCTCCAAGCTGGGCTGTGTGCACGAACCCCCCGTTCAGCC
CGACCGCTGCGCCTTATCCGGTAACTATCGTCTTGAGTCCAACCCGGTAAGACACGACTTATCGCCACTG
GCAGCAGCCACTGGTAACAGGATTAGCAGAGCGAGGTATGTAGGCGGTGCTACAGAGTTCTTGAAGTGGT
GGCCTAACTACGGCTACACTAGAAGAACAGTATTTGGTATCTGCGCTCTGCTGAAGCCAGTTACCTTCGG
AAAAAGAGTTGGTAGCTCTTGATCCGGCAAACAAACCACCGCTGGTAGCGGTGGTTTTTTTGTTTGCAAG
CAGCAGATTACGCGCAGAAAAAAAGGATCTCAAGAAGATCCTTTGATCTTTTCTACGGGGTCTGACGCTC
AGTGGAACGAAAACTCACGTTAAGGGATTTTGGTCATGAGATTATCAAAAAGGATCTTCACCTAGATCCT
TTTAAATTAAAAATGAAGTTTTAAATCAATCTAAAGTATATATGAGTAAACTTGGTCTGACAGTTACCAA
TGCTTAATCAGTGAGGCACCTATCTCAGCGATCTGTCTATTTCGTTCATCCATAGTTGCCTGACTCCCCG
TCGTGTAGATAACTACGATACGGGAGGGCTTACCATCTGGCCCCAGTGCTGCAATGATACCGCGAGACCC
ACGCTCACCGGCTCCAGATTTATCAGCAATAAACCAGCCAGCCGGAAGGGCCGAGCGCAGAAGTGGTCCT
GCAACTTTATCCGCCTCCATCCAGTCTATTAATTGTTGCCGGGAAGCTAGAGTAAGTAGTTCGCCAGTTA
ATAGTTTGCGCAACGTTGTTGCCATTGCTACAGGCATCGTGGTGTCACGCTCGTCGTTTGGTATGGCTTC
ATTCAGCTCCGGTTCCCAACGATCAAGGCGAGTTACATGATCCCCCATGTTGTGCAAAAAAGCGGTTAGC
TCCTTCGGTCCTCCGATCGTTGTCAGAAGTAAGTTGGCCGCAGTGTTATCACTCATGGTTATGGCAGCAC
TGCATAATTCTCTTACTGTCATGCCATCCGTAAGATGCTTTTCTGTGACTGGTGAGTACTCAACCAAGTC
ATTCTGAGAATAGTGTATGCGGCGACCGAGTTGCTCTTGCCCGGCGTCAATACGGGATAATACCGCGCCA
CATAGCAGAACTTTAAAAGTGCTCATCATTGGAAAACGTTCTTCGGGGCGAAAACTCTCAAGGATCTTAC
CGCTGTTGAGATCCAGTTCGATGTAACCCACTCGTGCACCCAACTGATCTTCAGCATCTTTTACTTTCAC
CAGCGTTTCTGGGTGAGCAAAAACAGGAAGGCAAAATGCCGCAAAAAAGGGAATAAGGGCGACACGGAAA
TGTTGAATACTCATACTCTTCCTTTTTCAATATTATTGAAGCATTTATCAGGGTTATTGTCTCATGAGCG
GATACATATTTGAATGTATTTAGAAAAATAAACAAATAGGGGTTCCGCGCACATTTCCCCGAAAAGTGCC
ACCTGACGTCTAAGAAACCATTATTATCATGACATTAACCTATAAAAATAGGCGTATCACGAGGCCCTTT
CGTCTACGCGCGCGCCGGCGGCGCGCCGTCGACGGCCGGCCGCGGCCGC
